>Addgene plasmid #11311 | pGL3 CXCR4 2P | depositor full sequence | sequence record 6939 | Author sequence
GGTACCGAGCTCTTACGCGTGCTAGCCCGGGCTCGAGATCTGCGATCTGCATCTCAATTAGTCAGCAACC
ATAGTCCCGCCCCTAACTCCGCCCATCCCGCCCCTAACTCCGCCCAGTTCCGCCCATTCTCCGCCCCATC
GCTGACTAATTTTTTTTATTTATGCAGAGGCCGAGGCCGCCTCGGCCTCTGAGCTATTCCAGAAGTAGTG
AGGAGGCTTTTTTGGAGGCCTAGGCTTTTGCAAAAAGCTTGGCATTCCGGTACTGTTGGTAAAGCCACCA
TGGAAGACGCCAAAAACATAAAGAAAGGCCCGGCGCCATTCTATCCGCTGGAAGATGGAACCGCTGGAGA
GCAACTGCATAAGGCTATGAAGAGATACGCCCTGGTTCCTGGAACAATTGCTTTTACAGATGCACATATC
GAGGTGGACATCACTTACGCTGAGTACTTCGAAATGTCCGTTCGGTTGGCAGAAGCTATGAAACGATATG
GGCTGAATACAAATCACAGAATCGTCGTATGCAGTGAAAACTCTCTTCAATTCTTTATGCCGGTGTTGGG
CGCGTTATTTATCGGAGTTGCAGTTGCGCCCGCGAACGACATTTATAATGAACGTGAATTGCTCAACAGT
ATGGGCATTTCGCAGCCTACCGTGGTGTTCGTTTCCAAAAAGGGGTTGCAAAAAATTTTGAACGTGCAAA
AAAAGCTCCCAATCATCCAAAAAATTATTATCATGGATTCTAAAACGGATTACCAGGGATTTCAGTCGAT
GTACACGTTCGTCACATCTCATCTACCTCCCGGTTTTAATGAATACGATTTTGTGCCAGAGTCCTTCGAT
AGGGACAAGACAATTGCACTGATCATGAACTCCTCTGGATCTACTGGTCTGCCTAAAGGTGTCGCTCTGC
CTCATAGAACTGCCTGCGTGAGATTCTCGCATGCCAGAGATCCTATTTTTGGCAATCAAATCATTCCGGA
TACTGCGATTTTAAGTGTTGTTCCATTCCATCACGGTTTTGGAATGTTTACTACACTCGGATATTTGATA
TGTGGATTTCGAGTCGTCTTAATGTATAGATTTGAAGAAGAGCTGTTTCTGAGGAGCCTTCAGGATTACA
AGATTCAAAGTGCGCTGCTGGTGCCAACCCTATTCTCCTTCTTCGCCAAAAGCACTCTGATTGACAAATA
CGATTTATCTAATTTACACGAAATTGCTTCTGGTGGCGCTCCCCTCTCTAAGGAAGTCGGGGAAGCGGTT
GCCAAGAGGTTCCATCTGCCAGGTATCAGGCAAGGATATGGGCTCACTGAGACTACATCAGCTATTCTGA
TTACACCCGAGGGGGATGATAAACCGGGCGCGGTCGGTAAAGTTGTTCCATTTTTTGAAGCGAAGGTTGT
GGATCTGGATACCGGGAAAACGCTGGGCGTTAATCAAAGAGGCGAACTGTGTGTGAGAGGTCCTATGATT
ATGTCCGGTTATGTAAACAATCCGGAAGCGACCAACGCCTTGATTGACAAGGATGGATGGCTACATTCTG
GAGACATAGCTTACTGGGACGAAGACGAACACTTCTTCATCGTTGACCGCCTGAAGTCTCTGATTAAGTA
CAAAGGCTATCAGGTGGCTCCCGCTGAATTGGAATCCATCTTGCTCCAACACCCCAACATCTTCGACGCA
GGTGTCGCAGGTCTTCCCGACGATGACGCCGGTGAACTTCCCGCCGCCGTTGTTGTTTTGGAGCACGGAA
AGACGATGACGGAAAAAGAGATCGTGGATTACGTCGCCAGTCAAGTAACAACCGCGAAAAAGTTGCGCGG
AGGAGTTGTGTTTGTGGACGAAGTACCGAAAGGTCTTACCGGAAAACTCGACGCAAGAAAAATCAGAGAG
ATCCTCATAAAGGCCAAGAAGGGCGGAAAGATCGCCGTGTAATTCTAGACTCGAGCCGGAAGTTTTCACT
CCAGCTAACACCGGAAGTTTTCACTCCAGCTAACACCGGATCGCGGGCCCTAGAGTCGGGGCGGCCGGCC
GCTTCGAGCAGACATGATAAGATACATTGATGAGTTTGGACAAACCACAACTAGAATGCAGTGAAAAAAA
TGCTTTATTTGTGAAATTTGTGATGCTATTGCTTTATTTGTAACCATTATAAGCTGCAATAAACAAGTTA
ACAACAACAATTGCATTCATTTTATGTTTCAGGTTCAGGGGGAGGTGTGGGAGGTTTTTTAAAGCAAGTA
AAACCTCTACAAATGTGGTAAAATCGATAAGGATCTGAACGATGGAGCGGAGAATGGGCGGAACTGGGCG
GAGTTAGGGGCGGGATGGGCGGAGTTAGGGGCGGGACTATGGTTGCTGACTAATTGAGATGCATGCTTTG
CATACTTCTGCCTGCTGGGGAGCCTGGGGACTTTCCACACCTGGTTGCTGACTAATTGAGATGCATGCTT
TGCATACTTCTGCCTGCTGGGGAGCCTGGGGACTTTCCACACCCTAACTGACACACATTCCACAGCGGAT
CCGTCGACCGATGCCCTTGAGAGCCTTCAACCCAGTCAGCTCCTTCCGGTGGGCGCGGGGCATGACTATC
GTCGCCGCACTTATGACTGTCTTCTTTATCATGCAACTCGTAGGACAGGTGCCGGCAGCGCTCTTCCGCT
TCCTCGCTCACTGACTCGCTGCGCTCGGTCGTTCGGCTGCGGCGAGCGGTATCAGCTCACTCAAAGGCGG
TAATACGGTTATCCACAGAATCAGGGGATAACGCAGGAAAGAACATGTGAGCAAAAGGCCAGCAAAAGGC
CAGGAACCGTAAAAAGGCCGCGTTGCTGGCGTTTTTCCATAGGCTCCGCCCCCCTGACGAGCATCACAAA
AATCGACGCTCAAGTCAGAGGTGGCGAAACCCGACAGGACTATAAAGATACCAGGCGTTTCCCCCTGGAA
GCTCCCTCGTGCGCTCTCCTGTTCCGACCCTGCCGCTTACCGGATACCTGTCCGCCTTTCTCCCTTCGGG
AAGCGTGGCGCTTTCTCATAGCTCACGCTGTAGGTATCTCAGTTCGGTGTAGGTCGTTCGCTCCAAGCTG
GGCTGTGTGCACGAACCCCCCGTTCAGCCCGACCGCTGCGCCTTATCCGGTAACTATCGTCTTGAGTCCA
ACCCGGTAAGACACGACTTATCGCCACTGGCAGCAGCCACTGGTAACAGGATTAGCAGAGCGAGGTATGT
AGGCGGTGCTACAGAGTTCTTGAAGTGGTGGCCTAACTACGGCTACACTAGAAGAACAGTATTTGGTATC
TGCGCTCTGCTGAAGCCAGTTACCTTCGGAAAAAGAGTTGGTAGCTCTTGATCCGGCAAACAAACCACCG
CTGGTAGCGGTGGTTTTTTTGTTTGCAAGCAGCAGATTACGCGCAGAAAAAAAGGATCTCAAGAAGATCC
TTTGATCTTTTCTACGGGGTCTGACGCTCAGTGGAACGAAAACTCACGTTAAGGGATTTTGGTCATGAGA
TTATCAAAAAGGATCTTCACCTAGATCCTTTTAAATTAAAAATGAAGTTTTAAATCAATCTAAAGTATAT
ATGAGTAAACTTGGTCTGACAGTTACCAATGCTTAATCAGTGAGGCACCTATCTCAGCGATCTGTCTATT
TCGTTCATCCATAGTTGCCTGACTCCCCGTCGTGTAGATAACTACGATACGGGAGGGCTTACCATCTGGC
CCCAGTGCTGCAATGATACCGCGAGACCCACGCTCACCGGCTCCAGATTTATCAGCAATAAACCAGCCAG
CCGGAAGGGCCGAGCGCAGAAGTGGTCCTGCAACTTTATCCGCCTCCATCCAGTCTATTAATTGTTGCCG
GGAAGCTAGAGTAAGTAGTTCGCCAGTTAATAGTTTGCGCAACGTTGTTGCCATTGCTACAGGCATCGTG
GTGTCACGCTCGTCGTTTGGTATGGCTTCATTCAGCTCCGGTTCCCAACGATCAAGGCGAGTTACATGAT
CCCCCATGTTGTGCAAAAAAGCGGTTAGCTCCTTCGGTCCTCCGATCGTTGTCAGAAGTAAGTTGGCCGC
AGTGTTATCACTCATGGTTATGGCAGCACTGCATAATTCTCTTACTGTCATGCCATCCGTAAGATGCTTT
TCTGTGACTGGTGAGTACTCAACCAAGTCATTCTGAGAATAGTGTATGCGGCGACCGAGTTGCTCTTGCC
CGGCGTCAATACGGGATAATACCGCGCCACATAGCAGAACTTTAAAAGTGCTCATCATTGGAAAACGTTC
TTCGGGGCGAAAACTCTCAAGGATCTTACCGCTGTTGAGATCCAGTTCGATGTAACCCACTCGTGCACCC
AACTGATCTTCAGCATCTTTTACTTTCACCAGCGTTTCTGGGTGAGCAAAAACAGGAAGGCAAAATGCCG
CAAAAAAGGGAATAAGGGCGACACGGAAATGTTGAATACTCATACTCTTCCTTTTTCAATATTATTGAAG
CATTTATCAGGGTTATTGTCTCATGAGCGGATACATATTTGAATGTATTTAGAAAAATAAACAAATAGGG
GTTCCGCGCACATTTCCCCGAAAAGTGCCACCTG
[124 nt withheld, positions 4585-4708]
C
[91 nt withheld, positions 4710-4800]
A
[49 nt withheld, positions 4802-4850]
CCTTTGACGTTGGAGTCCACGTTCTTT
[37 nt withheld, positions 4878-4914]
ACCCTATCTCGGTCTATTCTTTTGATTTATAAGGGATTTTGCCGATTTCGGCCTATTGGTTAAAAAATGA
GCTGATTTAACAAAAATTTAACGCGAATTTTAACAAAATATTAACGCTTACAATTTGCCATTCGCCATTC
AGGCTGCGCAACTGTTGGGAAGGGCGATCGGTGCGGGCCTCTTCGCTATTACGCCAGCCCAAGCTACCAT
GATAAGTAAGTAATATTAAGGTACGGGAGGTACTTGGAGCGGCCGCAATAAAATATCTTTATTTTCATTA
CATCTGTGTGTTGGTTTTTTGTGTGAATCGATAGTACTAACATACGCTCTCCATCAAAACAAAACGAAAC
AAAACAAACTAGCAAAATAGGCTGTCCCCAGTGCAAGTGCAGGTGCCAGAACATTTCTCTATCGATA
Features (pLannotate 1.2.2; 13 found; start..end, strand, type, name):
     48..244     +  promoter       SV40 promoter: SV40 early promoter
    280..1932    +  CDS            luciferase: firefly luciferase; luc+; enhanced luc+ version of the luciferase gene
   2048..2169    -  polyA_signal   SV40 poly(A) signal: SV40 polyadenylation signal
   2192..2260    -  CDS            large T antigen (fragment): large T antigen from SV40 (simian virus 40)
   2282..2516    -  promoter       SV40 promoter (fragment): SV40 enhancer and early promoter
   2522..2654    +  CDS            TcR (fragment): tetracycline efflux protein; tet; confers resistance to tetracycline
   2834..3422    -  rep_origin     ori: high-copy-number ColE1/pMB1/pBR322/pUC origin of replication
   3593..4453    -  CDS            AmpR: β-lactamase; bla; confers resistance to ampicillin, carbenicillin, and related antibiotics
   4454..4558    -  promoter       AmpR promoter: bla
   4585..5013    +  rep_origin     f1 ori (sequence partly withheld): f1 bacteriophage origin of replication; arrow indicates direction of (+) strand synthesis
   5045..5112    -  CDS            lacZα (fragment): LacZα fragment of β-galactosidase; lacZ fragment
   5171..5219    +  polyA_signal   poly(A) signal: synthetic polyadenylation signal
   5233..5324    +  misc_feature   pause site: RNA polymerase II transcriptional pause signal from the human α2 globin gene
