[The description below was written by a language model from this plasmid's Addgene catalogue record and pLannotate feature annotations shown in this document.]
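Description:
pGL3 CXCR4 2P is a mammalian luciferase reporter plasmid built on Promega's pGL3-control backbone, designed to measure silencing directed by a small RNA against target sites placed in a reporter 3′ UTR. It is propagated in E. coli as a high-copy plasmid through a ColE1/pUC-type origin and selected with ampicillin via the β-lactamase gene and its bla promoter. An f1 phage origin is also present. The short fragments annotated as tetracycline resistance, lacZα and SV40 large T antigen are most likely backbone remnants rather than functional genes.

The reporter unit consists of the SV40 early promoter driving the firefly luciferase (luc+) coding sequence, followed by the SV40 late-type polyadenylation signal and, downstream of that, an SV40 enhancer/promoter fragment that serves as the enhancer in pGL3-control. A synthetic poly(A) signal and a transcriptional pause site from the human α2 globin gene sit upstream of the promoter to limit read-through transcription from the backbone. According to the depositor, the XbaI site just after the luciferase stop codon was modified with a linker that adds an ApaI site, allowing directional cloning of 3′ UTR inserts. In this construct a 71 bp XbaI–ApaI insert carries two sites perfectly complementary to the antisense strand of a CXCR4 siRNA. The feature table does not annotate this insert, but it would fall in the gap between the luciferase ORF and the poly(A) signal.

Co-transfection with the CXCR4 siRNA lets luciferase activity report repression through perfectly matched sites. The associated study asked whether siRNAs can function like miRNAs.
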