Addgene plasmid #11311: pGL3 CXCR4 2P
Depositing lab: Phil Sharp. Depositing organization: Massachusetts Institute of Technology. Publication: siRNAs can function as miRNAs. Doench JG, Petersen CP, Sharp PA. Genes Dev. 2003 Feb 15. 17(4):438-42. 10.1101/gad.1064703 PubMed 12600936.
Backbone
  Vector backbone: pGL3-control
  Backbone manufacturer: Promega
  Backbone size w/o insert (bp): 5256
  Vector type: Luciferase
Growth in bacteria
  Bacterial resistance: Ampicillin, 100 μg/mL
  Growth temperature: 37°C
  Growth strain: DH5alpha
  Copy number: High Copy
Gene/Insert
  Gene/Insert name: 2 perfect binding sites for CXCR4 siRNA antisense
  Insert size (bp): 71
  Tag / fusion protein: Pp-luc (N terminal on backbone)
  Cloning method: Restriction Enzyme; 5′ cloning site XbaI (not destroyed); 3′ cloning site ApaI (not destroyed)
  Sequencing primers: 5′ See map; 3′ EBV-rev
Terms and licenses: Academic/Nonprofit Terms; Industry Terms: Not Available to Industry
Depositor comments: The end of the ORF and the beginning of the 3' UTR is (with the TAA stop codon, followed by T, then the XbaI site TCTAGA): GATCGCCGTG TAA T TCTAGA GTCGGGGCG. We digested the plasmids with XbaI, and ligated in the following: ctaga ttccgagatatcggtaat gggcc. This produced a modified vector, still containing an XbaI site, but now also containing an ApaI site (GGGCCC), to allow for directional cloning of 3' UTR inserts. The final vector contains, starting with the stop codon TAA: TAA T Tctaga ttccgagatatcggtaat gggccC TAGA. All UTR inserts were then constructed in the following format: TCTAGACTCGAGCCGG[binding site]ATCGCGGGCCC. A single perfect binding site is AAGTTTTCACTCCAGCTAACACCGG. The CXCR4 siRNA used is GUUUUCACUCCAGCUAACACATTCAAAAGUGAGGUCGAUUGU.
How to cite: pGL3 CXCR4 2P was a gift from Phil Sharp (Addgene plasmid # 11311 ; http://n2t.net/addgene:11311 ; RRID:Addgene_11311)
