>Addgene plasmid #11311 | pGL3 CXCR4 2P | addgene partial sequence | sequence record 18192 | 11311 with EBV-rev
GCTCGAGCGGCCGGCCGCCCCGACTCTAGCGCGATCGGTGTTAGCTGGAGTGAAAACTTCCGGTGTTAGC
TGGAGTGAAAACTTCCGGCTCGAGTCTAGAATTACACGGCGATCTTTCCGCCCTTCTTGGCCTTTATGAG
GATCTCTCTGATTTTTCTTGCGTCGAGTTTTCCGGTAAGACCTTTCGGTACTTCGTCCACAAACACAACT
CCTCCGCGCAACTTTTTCGCGGTTGTTACTTGACTGGCGACGTAATCCACGATCTCTTTTTCCGTCATCG
TCTTTCCGTGCTCCAAAACAACAACGGCGGCGGGAAGTTCACCGGCGTCATCGTCGGGAAGACCTGCGAC
ACCTGCGTCGAAGATGTTGGGGTGTTGGAGCAAGATGGATTCCAATTCAGCGGGAGCCACCTGATAGCCT
TTGTACTTAATCAGAGACTTCAGGCGGTCAACGATGAAGAAGTGTTCGTCTTCGTCCCAGTAAGCTATGT
CTCCAGAATGTAGCCATCCATCCTTGTCAATCAAGGCGTTGGTCGCTTCCGGATTGTTTACATAACCGGA
CATAATCATAGGACCTCTCACACACAGTTCGCCTCTTTGATTAACGCCCAGCGTTTTCCCGGTATCCAGA
TCCACAACCTTCGCTTCAAAAAATGGAACAACTTTACCGACCGCGCCCCGGTTTTATCATCCCCCCTCGG
GGTGTAATCCAGAATAGCCTGATGTAGGTCTCAGGTGGAGCCCNNGNCCCTTGCCCTGATANCNGGGCNA
ATGNNGANGAGAACCTCTCTTGGNAAACGGN
